>Addgene plasmid #113889 | pHR-CMV-TetO2_3C-Avi-His6_IRES-mRuby2 | addgene full sequence | sequence record 220180 | Addgene NGS Result
CTAGAATTAATTCCGTGTATTCTATAGTGTCACCTAAATCGTATGTGTATGATACATAAGGTTATGTATT
AATTGTAGCCGCGTTCTAACGACAATATGTACAAGCCTAATTGTGTAGCATCTGGCTTACTGAAGCAGAC
CCTATCATCTCTCTCGTAAACTGCCGTCAGAGTCGGTTTGGTTGGACGAACCTTCTGAGTTTCTGGTAAC
GCCGTCCCGCACCCGGAAATGGTCAGCGAACCAATCAGCAGGGTCATCGCTAGCCAGATCCTCTACGCCG
GACGCATCGTGGCCGGCATCACCGGCGCCACAGGTGCGGTTGCTGGCGCCTATATCGCCGACATCACCGA
TGGGGAAGATCGGGCTCGCCACTTCGGGCTCATGAGCGCTTGTTTCGGCGTGGGTATGGTGGCAGGCCCC
GTGGCCGGGGGACTGTTGGGCGCCATCTCCTTGCATGCACCATTCCTTGCGGCGGCGGTGCTCAACGGCC
TCAACCTACTACTGGGCTGCTTCCTAATGCAGGAGTCGCATAAGGGAGAGCGTCGAATGGTGCACTCTCA
GTACAATCTGCTCTGATGCCGCATAGTTAAGCCAGCCCCGACACCCGCCAACACCCGCTGACGCGCCCTG
ACGGGCTTGTCTGCTCCCGGCATCCGCTTACAGACAAGCTGTGACCGTCTCCGGGAGCTGCATGTGTCAG
AGGTTTTCACCGTCATCACCGAAACGCGCGAGACGAAAGGGCCTCGTGATACGCCTATTTTTATAGGTTA
ATGTCATGATAATAATGGTTTCTTAGACGTCAGGTGGCACTTTTCGGGGAAATGTGCGCGGAACCCCTAT
TTGTTTATTTTTCTAAATACATTCAAATATGTATCCGCTCATGAGACAATAACCCTGATAAATGCTTCAA
TAATATTGAAAAAGGAAGAGTATGAGTATTCAACATTTCCGTGTCGCCCTTATTCCCTTTTTTGCGGCAT
TTTGCCTTCCTGTTTTTGCTCACCCAGAAACGCTGGTGAAAGTAAAAGATGCTGAAGATCAGTTGGGTGC
ACGAGTGGGTTACATCGAACTGGATCTCAACAGCGGTAAGATCCTTGAGAGTTTTCGCCCCGAAGAACGT
TTTCCAATGATGAGCACTTTTAAAGTTCTGCTATGTGGCGCGGTATTATCCCGTATTGACGCCGGGCAAG
AGCAACTCGGTCGCCGCATACACTATTCTCAGAATGACTTGGTTGAGTACTCACCAGTCACAGAAAAGCA
TCTTACGGATGGCATGACAGTAAGAGAATTATGCAGTGCTGCCATAACCATGAGTGATAACACTGCGGCC
AACTTACTTCTGACAACGATCGGAGGACCGAAGGAGCTAACCGCTTTTTTGCACAACATGGGGGATCATG
TAACTCGCCTTGATCGTTGGGAACCGGAGCTGAATGAAGCCATACCAAACGACGAGCGTGACACCACGAT
GCCTGTAGCAATGGCAACAACGTTGCGCAAACTATTAACTGGCGAACTACTTACTCTAGCTTCCCGGCAA
CAATTAATAGACTGGATGGAGGCGGATAAAGTTGCAGGACCACTTCTGCGCTCGGCCCTTCCGGCTGGCT
GGTTTATTGCTGATAAATCTGGAGCCGGTGAGCGTGGGTCTCGCGGTATCATTGCAGCACTGGGGCCAGA
TGGTAAGCCCTCCCGTATCGTAGTTATCTACACGACGGGGAGTCAGGCAACTATGGATGAACGAAATAGA
CAGATCGCTGAGATAGGTGCCTCACTGATTAAGCATTGGTAACTGTCAGACCAAGTTTACTCATATATAC
TTTAGATTGATTTAAAACTTCATTTTTAATTTAAAAGGATCTAGGTGAAGATCCTTTTTGATAATCTCAT
GACCAAAATCCCTTAACGTGAGTTTTCGTTCCACTGAGCGTCAGACCCCGTAGAAAAGATCAAAGGATCT
TCTTGAGATCCTTTTTTTCTGCGCGTAATCTGCTGCTTGCAAACAAAAAAACCACCGCTACCAGCGGTGG
TTTGTTTGCCGGATCAAGAGCTACCAACTCTTTTTCCGAAGGTAACTGGCTTCAGCAGAGCGCAGATACC
AAATACTGTTCTTCTAGTGTAGCCGTAGTTAGGCCACCACTTCAAGAACTCTGTAGCACCGCCTACATAC
CTCGCTCTGCTAATCCTGTTACCAGTGGCTGCTGCCAGTGGCGATAAGTCGTGTCTTACCGGGTTGGACT
CAAGACGATAGTTACCGGATAAGGCGCAGCGGTCGGGCTGAACGGGGGGTTCGTGCACACAGCCCAGCTT
GGAGCGAACGACCTACACCGAACTGAGATACCTACAGCGTGAGCTATGAGAAAGCGCCACGCTTCCCGAA
GGGAGAAAGGCGGACAGGTATCCGGTAAGCGGCAGGGTCGGAACAGGAGAGCGCACGAGGGAGCTTCCAG
GGGGAAACGCCTGGTATCTTTATAGTCCTGTCGGGTTTCGCCACCTCTGACTTGAGCGTCGATTTTTGTG
ATGCTCGTCAGGGGGGCGGAGCCTATGGAAAAACGCCAGCAACGCGGCCTTTTTACGGTTCCTGGCCTTT
TGCTGGCCTTTTGCTCACATGTTCTTTCCTGCGTTATCCCCTGATTCTGTGGATAACCGTATTACCGCCT
TTGAGTGAGCTGATACCGCTCGCCGCAGCCGAACGACCGAGCGCAGCGAGTCAGTGAGCGAGGAAGCGGA
AGAGCGCCCAATACGCAAACCGCCTCTCCCCGCGCGTTGGCCGATTCATTAATGCAGCTGTGGAATGTGT
GTCAGTTAGGGTGTGGAAAGTCCCCAGGCTCCCCAGCAGGCAGAAGTATGCAAAGCATGCATCTCAATTA
GTCAGCAACCAGGTGTGGAAAGTCCCCAGGCTCCCCAGCAGGCAGAAGTATGCAAAGCATGCATCTCAAT
TAGTCAGCAACCATAGTCCCGCCCCTAACTCCGCCCATCCCGCCCCTAACTCCGCCCAGTTCCGCCCATT
CTCCGCCCCATGGCTGACTAATTTTTTTTATTTATGCAGAGGCCGAGGCCGCCTCGGCCTCTGAGCTATT
CCAGAAGTAGTGAGGAGGCTTTTTTGGAGGCCTAGGCTTTTGCAAAAAGCTTGGACACAAGACAGGCTTG
CGAGATATGTTTGAGAATACCACTTTATCCCGCGTCAGGGAGAGGCAGTGCGTAAAAAGACGCGGACTCA
TGTGAAATACTGGTTTTTAGTGCGCCAGATCTCTATAATCTCGCGCAACCTATTTTCCCCTCGAACACTT
TTTAAGCCGTAGATAAACAGGCTGGGACACTTCACATGAGCGAAAAATACATCGTCACCTGGGACATGTT
GCAGATCCATGCACGTAAACTCGCAAGCCGACTGATGCCTTCTGAACAATGGAAAGGCATTATTGCCGTA
AGCCGTGGCGGTCTGTACCGGGTGCGTTACTGGCGCGTGAACTGGGTATTCGTCATGTCGATACCGTTTG
TATTTCCAGCTACGATCACGACAACCAGCGCGAGCTTAAAGTGCTGAAACGCGCAGAAGGCGATGGCGAA
GGCTTCATCGTTATTGATGACCTGGTGGATTCCGGTGGTACTGCGGTTGCGATTCGTGAAATGTATCCAA
AAGCGCACTTTGTCACCATCTTCGCAAAACCGGCTGGTCGTCCGCTGGTTGATGACTATGTTGTTGATAT
CCCGCAAGATACCTGGATTGAACAGCCGTGGGATATGGGCGTCGTATTCGTCCCGCCAATCTCCGGTCGC
TAATCTTTTCAACGCCTGGCACTGCCGGGCGTTGTTCTTTTTAACTTCAGGCGGGTTACAATAGTTTCCA
GTAAGTATTCTGGAGGCTGCATCCATGACACAGGCAAACCTGAGCGAAACCCTGTTCAAACCCCGCTTTA
AACATCCTGAAACCTCGACGCTAGTCCGCCGCTTTAATCACGGCGCACAACCGCCTGTGCAGTCGGCCCT
TGATGGTAAAACCATCCCTCACTGGTATCGCATGATTAACCGTCTGATGTGGATCTGGCGCGGCATTGAC
CCACGCGAAATCCTCGACGTCCAGGCACGTATTGTGATGAGCGATGCCGAACGTACCGACGATGATTTAT
ACGATACGGTGATTGGCTACCGTGGCGGCAACTGGATTTATGAGTGGGCCCCGGATCTTTGTGAAGGAAC
CTTACTTCTGTGGTGTGACATAATTGGACAAACTACCTACAGAGATTTAAAGCTCTAAGGTAAATATAAA
ATTTTTAAGTGTATAATGTGTTAAACTACTGATTCTAATTGTTTGTGTATTTTAGATTCCAACCTATGGA
ACTGATGAATGGGAGCAGTGGTGGAATGCCTTTAATGAGGAAAACCTGTTTTGCTCAGAAGAAATGCCAT
CTAGTGATGATGAGGCTACTGCTGACTCTCAACATTCTACTCCTCCAAAAAAGAAGAGAAAGGTAGAAGA
CCCCAAGGACTTTCCTTCAGAATTGCTAAGTTTTTTGAGTCATGCTGTGTTTAGTAATAGAACTCTTGCT
TGCTTTGCTATTTACACCACAAAGGAAAAAGCTGCACTGCTATACAAGAAAATTATGGAAAAATATTCTG
TAACCTTTATAAGTAGGCATAACAGTTATAATCATAACATACTGTTTTTTCTTACTCCACACAGGCATAG
AGTGTCTGCTATTAATAACTATGCTCAAAAATTGTGTACCTTTAGCTTTTTAATTTGTAAAGGGGTTAAT
AAGGAATATTTGATGTATAGTGCCTTGACTAGAGATCATAATCAGCCATACCACATTTGTAGAGGTTTTA
CTTGCTTTAAAAAACCTCCCACACCTCCCCCTGAACCTGAAACATAAAATGAATGCAATTGTTGTTGTTA
ACTTGTTTATTGCAGCTTATAATGGTTACAAATAAAGCAATAGCATCACAAATTTCACAAATAAAGCATT
TTTTTCACTGCATTCTAGTTGTGGTTTGTCCAAACTCATCAATGTATCTTATCATGTCTGGATCAACTGG
ATAACTCAAGCTAACCAAAATCATCCCAAACTTCCCACCCCATACCCTATTACCACTGCCAATTACCTGT
GGTTTCATTTACTCTAAACCTGTGATTCCTCTGAATTATTTTCATTTTAAAGAAATTGTATTTGTTAAAT
ATGTACTACAAACTTAGTAGTTGGAAGGGCTAATTCACTCCCAAAGAAGACAAGATATCCTTGATCTGTG
GATCTACCACACACAAGGCTACTTCCCTGATTAGCAGAACTACACACCAGGGCCAGGGGTCAGATATCCA
CTGACCTTTGGATGGTGCTACAAGCTAGTACCAGTTGAGCCAGATAAGGTAGAAGAGGCCAATAAAGGAG
AGAACACCAGCTTGTTACACCCTGTGAGCCTGCATGGGATGGATGACCCGGAGAGAGAAGTGTTAGAGTG
GAGGTTTGACAGCCGCCTAGCATTTCATCACGTGGCCCGAGAGCTGCATCCGGAGTACTTCAAGAACTGC
TGATATCGAGCTTGCTACAAGGGACTTTCCGCTGGGGACTTTCCAGGGAGGCGTGGCCTGGGCGGGACTG
GGGAGTGGCGAGCCCTCAGATCCTGCATATAAGCAGCTGCTTTTTGCCTGTACTGGGTCTCTCTGGTTAG
ACCAGATCTGAGCCTGGGAGCTCTCTGGCTAACTAGGGAACCCACTGCTTAAGCCTCAATAAAGCTTGCC
TTGAGTGCTTCAAGTAGTGTGTGCCCGTCTGTTGTGTGACTCTGGTAACTAGAGATCCCTCAGACCCTTT
TAGTCAGTGTGGAAAATCTCTAGCAGTGGCGCCCGAACAGGGACTTGAAAGCGAAAGGGAAACCAGAGGA
GCTCTCTCGACGCAGGACTCGGCTTGCTGAAGCGCGCACGGCAAGAGGCGAGGGGCGGCGACTGGTGAGT
ACGCCAAAAATTTTGACTAGCGGAGGCTAGAAGGAGAGAGATGGGTGCGAGAGCGTCAGTATTAAGCGGG
GGAGAATTAGATCGCGATGGGAAAAAATTCGGTTAAGGCCAGGGGGAAAGAAAAAATATAAATTAAAACA
TATAGTATGGGCAAGCAGGGAGCTAGAACGATTCGCAGTTAATCCTGGCCTGTTAGAAACATCAGAAGGC
TGTAGACAAATACTGGGACAGCTACAACCATCCCTTCAGACAGGATCAGAAGAACTTAGATCATTATATA
ATACAGTAGCAACCCTCTATTGTGTGCATCAAAGGATAGAGATAAAAGACACCAAGGAAGCTTTAGACAA
GATAGAGGAAGAGCAAAACAAAAGTAAGACCACCGCACAGCAAGCGGCCGGCCGCTGATCTTCAGACCTG
GAGGAGGAGATATGAGGGACAATTGGAGAAGTGAATTATATAAATATAAAGTAGTAAAAATTGAACCATT
AGGAGTAGCACCCACCAAGGCAAAGAGAAGAGTGGTGCAGAGAGAAAAAAGAGCAGTGGGAATAGGAGCT
TTGTTCCTTGGGTTCTTGGGAGCAGCAGGAAGCACTATGGGCGCAGCGTCAATGACGCTGACGGTACAGG
CCAGACAATTATTGTCTGGTATAGTGCAGCAGCAGAACAATTTGCTGAGGGCTATTGAGGCGCAACAGCA
TCTGTTGCAACTCACAGTCTGGGGCATCAAGCAGCTCCAGGCAAGAATCCTGGCTGTGGAAAGATACCTA
AAGGATCAACAGCTCCTGGGGATTTGGGGTTGCTCTGGAAAACTCATTTGCACCACTGCTGTGCCTTGGA
ATGCTAGTTGGAGTAATAAATCTCTGGAACAGATTTGGAATCACACGACCTGGATGGAGTGGGACAGAGA
AATTAACAATTACACAAGCTTAATACACTCCTTAATTGAAGAATCGCAAAACCAGCAAGAAAAGAATGAA
CAAGAATTATTGGAATTAGATAAATGGGCAAGTTTGTGGAATTGGTTTAACATAACAAATTGGCTGTGGT
ATATAAAATTATTCATAATGATAGTAGGAGGCTTGGTAGGTTTAAGAATAGTTTTTGCTGTACTTTCTAT
AGTGAATAGAGTTAGGCAGGGATATTCACCATTATCGTTTCAGACCCACCTCCCAACCCCGAGGGGACCC
GACAGGCCCGAAGGAATAGAAGAAGAAGGTGGAGAGAGAGACAGAGACAGATCCATTCGATTAGTGAACG
GATCTCGACGGTATCGCCAAATGGCAGTATTCATCCACAATTTTAAAAGAAAAGGGGGGATTGGGGGGTA
CAGTGCAGGGGAAAGAATAGTAGACATAATAGCAACAGACATACAAACTAAAGAATTACAAAAACAAATT
ACAAAAATTCAAAATTTTCGGGTTTATTACAGGGACAGCAGAGATCCAGTTTGGATCGATAAGCTTGATA
TCGAATTGCTGCAGCCCCGATAGTCGACTACATTTATATTGGCTCATGTCCAATATGACCGCCATGTTGA
CATTGATTATTGACTAGTTATTAATAGTAATCAATTACGGGGTCATTAGTTCATAGCCCATATATGGAGT
TCCGCGTTACATAACTTACGGTAAATGGCCCGCCTGGCTGACCGCCCAACGACCCCCGCCCATTGACGTC
AATAATGACGTATGTTCCCATAGTAACGCCAATAGGGACTTTCCATTGACGTCAATGGGTGGAGTATTTA
CGGTAAACTGCCCACTTGGCAGTACATCAAGTGTATCATATGCCAAGTCCGCCCCCTATTGACGTCAATG
ACGGTAAATGGCCCGCCTGGCATTATGCCCAGTACATGACCTTACGGGACTTTCCTACTTGGCAGTACAT
CTACGTATTAGTCATCGCTATTACCATGGTGATGCGGTTTTGGCAGTACACCAATGGGCGTGGATAGCGG
TTTGACTCACGGGGATTTCCAAGTCTCCACCCCATTGACGTCAATGGGAGTTTGTTTTGGCACCAAAATC
AACGGGACTTTCCAAAATGTCGTAATAACCCCGCCCCGTTGACGCAAATGGGCGGTAGGCGTGTACGGTG
GGAGGTCTATATAAGCAGAGCTCTCCCTATCAGTGATAGAGATCTCCCTATCAGTGATAGAGATCGTCGT
CGTGCTCGTTTAGTGAACCGTCTGATCTCAACAAGCTGTCTAGAGAATTCAAGCTTGCCACCATGGGTAT
CCTTCCCAGCCCTGGGATGCCTGCGCTGCTCTCCCTCGTGAGCCTTCTCTCCGTGCTGCTGATGGGTTGC
GTAGCTGAAACCGGTGCATCTGGAAGTGGTACCCTGGAGGTGCTGTTCCAGGGCCCCGGAGGTTCCGGTG
GTTCCGGTCTGAATGATATCTTTGAAGCTCAGAAGATTGAATGGCATGAAGGACGTACCAAGCACCACCA
TCACCATCACTAATGATCACTCGAGCGCCCCTCTCCCTCCCCCCCCCCTAACGTTACTGGCCGAAGCCGC
TTGGAATAAGGCCGGTGTGCGTTTGTCTATATGTTATTTTCCACCATATTGCCGTCTTTTGGCAATGTGA
GGGCCCGGAAACCTGGCCCTGTCTTCTTGACGAGCATTCCTAGGGGTCTTTCCCCTCTCGCCAAAGGAAT
GCAAGGTCTGTTGAATGTCGTGAAGGAAGCAGTTCCTCTGGAAGCTTCTTGAAGACAAACAACGTCTGTA
GCGACCCTTTGCAGGCAGCGGAACCCCCCACCTGGCGACAGGTGCCTCTGCGGCCAAAAGCCACGTGTAT
AAGATACACCTGCAAAGGCGGCACAACCCCAGTGCCACGTTGTGAGTTGGATAGTTGTGGAAAGAGTCAA
ATGGCTCTCCTCAAGCGTATTCAACAAGGGGCTGAAGGATGCCCAGAAGGTAACCCATTGTATGGGATCT
GATCTGGGGCCTCGGTACACATGCTTTACATGTGTTTAGTCGAGGTTAAAAAAACGTCTAGGCCCCCCGA
ACCACGGGGACGTGGTTTTCCTTTGAAAAACACGATGATAATATGGCCACAACCATGGTGTCTAAGGGCG
AAGAGCTGATCAAGGAAAATATGCGTATGAAGGTGGTCATGGAAGGTTCGGTCAACGGCCACCAATTCAA
ATGCACAGGTGAAGGAGAAGGCAATCCGTACATGGGAACTCAAACCATGAGGATCAAAGTCATCGAGGGA
GGACCCCTGCCATTTGCCTTTGACATTCTTGCCACGTCGTTCATGTATGGCAGCCGTACTTTTATCAAGT
ACCCGAAAGGCATTCCTGATTTCTTTAAACAGTCCTTTCCTGAGGGTTTTACTTGGGAAAGAGTTACGAG
ATACGAAGATGGTGGAGTCGTCACCGTCATGCAGGACACCAGCCTTGAGGATGGCTGTCTCGTTTACCAC
GTCCAAGTCAGAGGGGTAAACTTTCCCTCCAATGGTCCCGTGATGCAGAAGAAGACCAAGGGTTGGGAGC
CTAATACAGAGATGATGTATCCAGCAGATGGTGGTCTGAGGGGATACACTCATATGGCACTGAAAGTTGA
TGGTGGTGGCCATCTGTCTTGCTCTTTCGTAACAACTTACAGGTCAAAAAAGACCGTCGGGAACATCAAG
ATGCCCGGTATCCATGCCGTTGATCACCGCCTGGAAAGGTTAGAGGAAAGTGACAATGAAATGTTCGTAG
TACAACGCGAACACGCAGTTGCCAAGTTCGCCGGGCTTGGTGGTGGGATGGACGAGCTGTACAAGTAAAG
CGGCCGCGACTCTTGAGTCGAGCTGCAGGCATGCAAGCTTGATATCGTACGTATCGATAATCAACCTCTG
GATTACAAAATTTGTGAAAGATTGACTGGTATTCTTAACTATGTTGCTCCTTTTACGCTATGTGGATACG
CTGCTTTAATGCCTTTGTATCATGCTATTGCTTCCCGTATGGCTTTCATTTTCTCCTCCTTGTATAAATC
CTGGTTGCTGTCTCTTTATGAGGAGTTGTGGCCCGTTGTCAGGCAACGTGGCGTGGTGTGCACTGTGTTT
GCTGACGCAACCCCCACTGGTTGGGGCATTGCCACCACCTGTCAGCTCCTTTCCGGGACTTTCGCTTTCC
CCCTCCCTATTGCCACGGCGGAACTCATCGCCGCCTGCCTTGCCCGCTGCTGGACAGGGGCTCGGCTGTT
GGGCACTGACAATTCCGTGGTGTTGTCGGGGAAATCATCGTCCTTTCCTTGGCTGCTCGCCTGTGTTGCC
ACCTGGATTCTGCGCGGGACGTCCTTCTGCTACGTCCCTTCGGCCCTCAATCCAGCGGACCTTCCTTCCC
GCGGCCTGCTGCCGGCTCTGCGGCCTCTTCCGCGTCTTCGCCTTCGCCCTCAGACGAGTCGGATCTCCCT
TTGGGCCGCCTCCCCGCATCGATACCGTCGTCCACGAGGGAATTAATTCGAGCTCCGTACCTTTAAGACC
AATGACTTACAAGGCAGCTGTAGATCTTAGCCACTTTTTAAAAGAAAAGGGGGGACTGGAAGGGCTAATT
CACTCCCAACGAAGACAAGATCTGCTTTTTGCTTGTACTGGGTCTCTCTGGTTAGACCAGATCTGAGCCT
GGGAGCTCTCTGGCTAACTAGGGAACCCACTGCTTAAGCCTCAATAAAGCTTGCCTTGAGTGCTTCAAGT
AGTGTGTGCCCGTCTGTTGTGTGACTCTGGTAACTAGAGATCCCTCAGACCCTTTTAGTCAGTGTGGAAA
ATCTCTAGCAGCAA
Features (pLannotate 1.2.2; 35 found; start..end, strand, type, name):
     21..39      -  promoter       SP6 promoter: promoter for bacteriophage SP6 RNA polymerase
    267..546     +  CDS            TcR (fragment): tetracycline efflux protein; tet; confers resistance to tetracycline
    547..595     -  misc_feature   bom (fragment): basis of mobility region from pBR322
    697..732     -  CDS            rop (fragment): Rop protein, which maintains plasmids at low copy number; rop
    827..931     +  promoter       AmpR promoter: bla
    932..1792    +  CDS            AmpR: β-lactamase; bla; confers resistance to ampicillin, carbenicillin, and related antibiotics
   1963..2551    +  rep_origin     ori: high-copy-number ColE1/pMB1/pBR322/pUC origin of replication
   2734..2790    +  CDS            lacI (fragment): lac repressor; lacI; The lac repressor binds to the lac operator to inhibit transcription in E. coli. This inhibition can be relieved by adding lactose or isopropyl-β-D-thiogalactopyranoside (IPTG).
   2797..3126    +  promoter       SV40 promoter: SV40 enhancer and early promoter
   3326..3445    +  CDS            gpt (fragment): XGPT_ECOLI - Also known as gpp, gxu. Experimental evidence at protein level: Swiss-Prot protein existence level 1. Purine salvage pathway enzyme that catalyzes the transfer of the ribosyl-5-phosphate group from 5-phospho-alpha-D-ribose 1- diphosphate (PRPP) to the N9 position of the 6-oxopurines guanine and xanthine to form the corresponding ribonucleotides GMP (guanosine 5'- monophosphate) and XMP (xanthosine 5'-monophosphate), with the release of PPi. To a lesser extent, also acts on hypoxanthine (PubMed:9100006, PubMed:3886014). Does not ribophosphorylate adenine (PubMed:3886014). From Esch
   3445..3780    +  CDS            gpt (fragment): XGPT_ECOLI - Also known as gpp, gxu. Experimental evidence at protein level: Swiss-Prot protein existence level 1. Purine salvage pathway enzyme that catalyzes the transfer of the ribosyl-5-phosphate group from 5-phospho-alpha-D-ribose 1- diphosphate (PRPP) to the N9 position of the 6-oxopurines guanine and xanthine to form the corresponding ribonucleotides GMP (guanosine 5'- monophosphate) and XMP (xanthosine 5'-monophosphate), with the release of PPi. To a lesser extent, also acts on hypoxanthine (PubMed:9100006, PubMed:3886014). Does not ribophosphorylate adenine (PubMed:3886014). From Esch
   3875..4180    +  CDS            frsA (fragment): FRSA_ECOLI - Also known as yafA. Experimental evidence at protein level: Swiss-Prot protein existence level 1. Catalyzes the hydrolysis of esters (PubMed:15808744). Displays esterase activity toward pNP-butyrate (PubMed:15808744). May stimulate mixed-acid fermentation by acting as a fermentation/respiration switch that down-regulates respiration and up- regulates fermentation rates (PubMed:15169777). From Escherichia coli (strain K12).
   4184..4258    +  CDS            small t antigen (fragment): SV40 (simian virus 40) small t antigen
   4260..4325    +  intron         small t intron: SV40 (simian virus 40) small t antigen intron
   4455..4475    +  CDS            SV40 NLS: nuclear localization signal of SV40 (simian virus 40) large T antigen
   4794..4877    +  CDS            large T antigen (fragment): large T antigen from SV40 (simian virus 40)
   4900..5034    +  polyA_signal   SV40 poly(A) signal: SV40 polyadenylation signal
   5201..5530    +  CDS            nef (fragment): NEF_HV1BR - Experimental evidence at protein level: Swiss-Prot protein existence level 1. Extracellular Nef protein targets CD4(+) T-lymphocytes for apoptosis by interacting with CXCR4 surface receptors (PubMed:14990729). From Human immunodeficiency virus type 1 group M subtype B (isolate BRU/LAI) (HIV-1).
   5578..5835    +  LTR            5' LTR (truncated): truncated 5' long terminal repeat (LTR) from HIV-1
   5882..6007    +  misc_feature   HIV-1 Ψ: packaging signal of human immunodeficiency virus type 1
   5991..6329    +  CDS            HIV-1 gag (fragment): gag protein from human immunodeficiency virus 1; gag
   6504..6737    +  misc_feature   RRE: The Rev response element (RRE) of HIV-1 allows for Rev-dependent mRNA export from the nucleus to the cytoplasm.
   7114..7214    +  CDS            Rev (fragment): human immunodeficiency virus 1 (HIV-1) Rev protein; rev; enhances nuclear export of unspliced and incompletely spliced viral mRNAs
   7251..7368    +  misc_feature   cPPT/CTS: central polypurine tract and central termination sequence of HIV-1
   7405..7437    -  misc_feature   MCS (fragment): pBluescript multiple cloning site
   7489..7868    +  enhancer       CMV enhancer: human cytomegalovirus immediate early enhancer
   7870..8069    +  promoter       CMV promoter: human cytomegalovirus (CMV) immediate early promoter
   8074..8093    +  promoter       PLtetO-1 promoter (fragment): modified phage lambda PL promoter with tet operator sites (Lutz and Bujard, 1997)
   8095..8114    +  promoter       PLtetO-1 promoter (fragment): modified phage lambda PL promoter with tet operator sites (Lutz and Bujard, 1997)
   8124..8147    +  promoter       tight TRE promoter (fragment): Tet-responsive promoter PTight, consisting of seven tet operator sequences followed by the minimal CMV promoter
   8428..9014    +  misc_feature   IRES2: internal ribosome entry site (IRES) of the encephalomyocarditis virus (EMCV)
   9015..9725    +  CDS            mRuby2: mRuby2 is a basic (constitutively fluorescent) red fluorescent protein published in 2012, derived from Entacmaea quadricolor. It has moderate acid sensitivity.
   9789..10377   +  misc_feature   WPRE: woodchuck hepatitis virus posttranscriptional regulatory element
  10417..10485   +  CDS            nef (fragment): NEF_HV1Z2 - Experimental evidence at protein level: Swiss-Prot protein existence level 1. Extracellular Nef protein targets CD4(+) T-lymphocytes for apoptosis by interacting with CXCR4 surface receptors. From Human immunodeficiency virus type 1 group M subtype D (isolate Z2/CDC-Z34) (HIV-1).
  10487..10720   +  LTR            3' LTR (ΔU3): self-inactivating 3' long terminal repeat (LTR) from HIV-1
