[The description below was written by a language model from this plasmid's Addgene catalogue record and pLannotate feature annotations shown in this document.]
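Description:
pHR-CMV-TetO2_3C-Avi-His6_IRES-mRuby2 is an empty lentiviral transfer vector for constitutive or tetracycline-inducible protein production in mammalian cells, built on the pHR-CMV-TetO2 backbone. It is propagated in E. coli as a high-copy plasmid through a ColE1/pUC-type origin with ampicillin resistance. The annotated backbone also carries remnants of older vector history, including fragments of TcR, bom, rop and lacI. An SV40 promoter followed by gpt fragments, SV40 small t intron and SV40 poly(A) sequences lies outside the viral unit. The HIV-1-derived region comprises a truncated 5' LTR, the Ψ packaging signal with a gag fragment, the RRE for Rev-dependent RNA export, a cPPT/CTS, and a self-inactivating ΔU3 3' LTR. These elements allow the cassette between the LTRs to be packaged and integrated into target cells.

The expression cassette is driven by the CMV immediate-early enhancer and promoter, followed by two tet operator sites (annotated as short tetO-containing fragments). Transcription can therefore be repressed in cells expressing the Tet repressor and switched on with an inducer, while it is constitutive in other cells. A gene of interest is inserted at EcoRI/AgeI and KpnI/XhoI sites, replacing a 12 bp dummy insert. This places it in frame with a C-terminal 3C-Avi-His6 tag, which is not itself annotated in the feature table. The tag provides a 3C protease cleavage site, an Avi sequence for in vivo biotinylation, and a hexahistidine tag for affinity purification. Downstream, an EMCV IRES drives translation of cytosolic mRuby2 from the same transcript, so red fluorescence marks transduced, expressing cells and serves as the selectable marker. A WPRE enhances expression. The vector is intended for scalable production of soluble and membrane proteins from transduced mammalian cells.
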