Addgene plasmid #113889: pHR-CMV-TetO2_3C-Avi-His6_IRES-mRuby2
Purpose: (Empty Backbone) Mammalian (inducible) protein expression, in vivo biotinylation, bicistronic expression of cytosolic mRuby2
Depositing lab: A. Radu Aricescu. Depositing organization: University of Oxford. Publication: Lentiviral transduction of mammalian cells for fast, scalable and high-level production of soluble and membrane proteins. Elegheert J, Behiels E, Bishop B, Scott S, Woolley RE, Griffiths SC, Byrne EFX, Chang VT, Stuart DI, Jones EY, Siebold C, Aricescu AR. Nat Protoc. 2018 Nov 19. pii: 10.1038/s41596-018-0075-9. doi: 10.1038/s41596-018-0075-9. PubMed 30455477.
Backbone
  Vector backbone: pHR-CMV-TetO2
  Vector type: Lentiviral
  Selectable markers: mRuby2
  Tag / fusion protein: 3C-Avi-His6 (C terminal on backbone)
Growth in bacteria
  Bacterial resistance: Ampicillin, 100 μg/mL
  Growth temperature: 37°C
  Growth strain: NEB Stable
  Copy number: High Copy
Gene/Insert
  Gene/Insert name: None
  Promoter: CMV-MIE-TetO2
  Tag / fusion protein: 3C-Avi-His6 (C terminal on backbone)
  Cloning method: Restriction Enzyme; 5′ cloning site EcoRI, AgeI (not destroyed); 3′ cloning site KpnI, XhoI (not destroyed)
  Sequencing primers: 5′ CGTCGTCGTGCTCGTTTAGTG; 3′ CAAACGCACACCGGCCTTATTCCAAG
Terms and licenses: Academic/Nonprofit Terms; Industry Terms: Not Available to Industry
Depositor comments: This empty backbone contains a 12bp dummy insert.
How to cite: pHR-CMV-TetO2_3C-Avi-His6_IRES-mRuby2 was a gift from A. Radu Aricescu (Addgene plasmid # 113889 ; http://n2t.net/addgene:113889 ; RRID:Addgene_113889)
